>Addgene plasmid #130058 | pRDAX-495 C-Tag GFP[2] L20 Piezo1 EBPF2 | depositor full sequence | sequence record 249436 | Full Sequence
GCCTGCCTCCAGGCCTCAATATTGGCCATTAGCCATATTATTCATTGGTTATATAGCATAAATCAATATT
GGCTATTGGCCATTGCATACGTTGTATCTATATCATAATATGTACATTTATATTGGCTCATGTCCAATAT
GACCGCCATGTTGGCATTGATTATTGACTAGTTATTAATAGTAATCAATTACGGGGTCATTAGTTCATAG
CCCATATATGGAGTTCCGCGTTACATAACTTACGGTAAATGGCCCGCCTGGCTGACCGCCCAACGACCCC
CGCCCATTGACGTCAATAATGACGTATGTTCCCATAGTAACGCCAATAGGGACTTTCCATTGACGTCAAT
GGGTGGAGTATTTACGGTAAACTGCCCACTTGGCAGTACATCAAGTGTATCATATGCCAAGTCCGCCCCC
TATTGACGTCAATGACGGTAAATGGCCCGCCTGGCATTATGCCCAGTACATGACCTTACGGGACTTTCCT
ACTTGGCAGTACATCTACGTATTAGTCATCGCTATTACCATGGTGATGCGGTTTTGGCAGTACACCAATG
GGCGTGGATAGCGGTTTGACTCACGGGGATTTCCAAGTCTCCACCCCATTGACGTCAATGGGAGTTTGTT
TTGGCACCAAAATCAACGGGACTTTCCAAAATGTCGTAATAACCCCGCCCCGTTGACGCAAATGGGCGGT
AGGCGTGTACGGTGGGAGGTCTATATAAGCAGAGCTCGTTTAGTGAACCGTCAGATCACTAGAAGCTTTA
TTGCGGTAGTTTATCACAGTTAAATTGCTAACGCAGTCAGTGCTTCTGACACAACAGTCTCGAACTTAAG
CTGCAGAAGTTGGTCGTGAGGCACTGGGCAGGTAAGTATCAAGGTTACAAGACAGGTTTAAGGAGACCAA
TAGAAACTGGGCTTGTCGAGACAGAGAAGACTCTTGCGTTTCTGATAGGCACCTATTGGTCTTACTGACA
TCCACTTTGCCTTTCTCTCCACAGGTGTCCACTCCCAGGCCACCATGGAGCCGCACGTGCTGGGCGCCGG
GCTCTACTGGCTGTTGCTGCCCTGCACGCTCCTGGCGGCCTCCCTGTTACGCTTCAATGCTCTCTCGCTG
GTCTATTTGCTGTTTCTACTGCTGCTGCCCTGGCTTCCAGGCCCCTCAAGACACAGCATACCAGGTCACA
CAGGTCGCCTGCTCCGTGCACTACTCTGCCTCAGCCTCCTCTTCCTGGTGGCCCACCTTGCCTTTCAGAT
ATGCCTACACACCGTGCCTCACCTGGACCAGTTTCTGGGACAAAACGGTAGCCTTTGGGTGAAGGTGTCT
CAACACATAGGGGTTACGAGGCTGGACCTGAAGGACATCTTTAACACCACCAGGCTGGTAGCACCTGACC
TGGGAGTGCTGCTGGCGTCCTCCCTTTGCCTTGGCCTCTGTGGACGCCTCACGAGGAAAGCCGGGCAGAG
TCGGCGCACCCAGGAGCTGCAGGATGATGACGATGACGATGATGACGACGATGAAGACATAGATGCTGCC
CCAGCCGTGGGGCTGAAGGGAGCCCCTGCCCTGGCAACCAAACGCAGGCTGTGGCTGGCCTCCCGCTTCC
GGGTCACGGCCCACTGGCTGCTGATGACCTCTGGACGGACGCTGGTCATTGTGTTGCTGGCCCTGGCAGG
CATAGCCCACCCTTCGGCCTTCTCCAGCATCTACCTGGTGGTGTTCCTGGCCATCTGCACCTGGTGGTCC
TGTCACTTTCCTCTCAGCCCCCTGGGCTTTAACACCCTCTGTGTCATGGTGAGCTGTTTTGGTGCCGGCC
ATCTCATTTGCCTATACTGCTATCAGACACCATTTATCCAGGACATGTTACCCCCTGGGAACATCTGGGC
CAGGCTATTTGGTCTCAAGAACTTCGTAGACCTCCCTAACTACTCCAGCCCCAACGCCCTGGTACTCAAC
ACTAAGCACGCCTGGCCCATCTATGTGAGTCCCGGAATCCTGCTGCTGCTATATTACACAGCCACCTCTC
TCCTGAAGCTCCACAAGAGCTGTCCCTCAGAGCTGAGGAAGGAGACACCCAGGGAGGATGAGGAGCATGA
GCTGGAACTGGACCACCTGGAGCCAGAGCCCCAGGCTAGGGACGCCACCCAGGGTGAGATGCCCATGACC
ACGGAACCTGACCTTGACAACTGCACCGTGCATGTACTAACCAGCCAGAGCCCTGTCCGCCAGCGTCCAG
TTCGCCCCAGGCTGGCTGAGCTGAAAGAGATGTCACCGCTACATGGCCTGGGCCACCTCATCATGGACCA
GAGCTATGTGTGTGCCCTGATTGCCATGATGGTGTGGAGCATCATGTACCACAGTTGGCTGACCTTCGTC
CTGCTGCTCTGGGCCTGCCTCATCTGGACGGTGCGTAGCCGTCACCAGCTGGCTATGCTCTGCTCGCCCT
GCATCCTGCTGTATGGGCTGACGCTCTGCTGCCTGAGGTATGTGTGGGCCATGGAACTTCCTGAGCTGCC
CACCACCCTGGGCCCTGTCAGCCTGCACCAGTTGGGACTGGAACACACACGCTACCCTTGCCTGGACCTC
GGTGCCATGCTCCTCTATCTGCTCACATTCTGGCTCCTTCTGCGTCAGTTCGTGAAGGAGAAGCTGCTGA
AGAAGCAAAAGGTGCCTGCGGCGCTGCTGGAGGTCACGGTGGCCGACACTGAGCCCACACAGACCCAGAC
GCTGCTGCGGAGCCTGGGGGAGCTGGTCACCGGCATCTACGTCAAATACTGGATCTATGTGTGCGCCGGC
ATGTTCATTGTGGTCAGCTTCGCCGGCCGCCTGGTGGTCTACAAAATCGTCTACATGTTCCTCTTCCTGC
TGTGCCTCACCTTGTTCCAGGTCTACTACACCCTGTGGAGGAAGCTGCTACGTGTCTTCTGGTGGCTCGT
GGTGGCCTATACAATGCTCGTGCTCATCGCTGTGTACACCTTCCAGTTCCAGGACTTCCCCACCTATTGG
CGCAACCTCACGGGCTTCACAGACGAGCAGTTGGGCGACCTGGGCCTGGAGCAGTTCAGTGTGTCGGAGC
TCTTTTCCAGTATCCTCATCCCTGGCTTCTTCCTGCTGGCCTGCATCCTGCAGCTGCACTACTTCCACAG
ACCGTTCATGCAGCTCACTGACCTGGAGCACGTGCCGCCACCAGGCACCCGCCACCCTCGATGGGCTCAC
AGGCAGGATGCAGTGAGCGAGGCCCCTCTGCTTGAGCATCAGGAGGAAGAGGAAGTCTTCAGGGAAGATG
GGCAGAGCATGGATGGGCCCCACCAGGCCACACAGGTCCCTGAGGGTACGGCCAGCAAGTGGGGCCTGGT
GGCTGACCGGCTGCTGGACCTAGCGGCCAGCTTCTCGGCTGTCCTCACCCGAATCCAGGTGTTCGTTCGG
CGCTTGCTAGAACTTCACGTCTTCAAGCTGGTGGCCCTCTACACTGTCTGGGTGGCCCTGAAAGAAGTGT
CTGTGATGAACCTGCTGCTGGTGGTGCTATGGGCCTTCGCCTTGCCCTATCCGCGCTTCCGGCCCATGGC
TTCCTGCCTGTCCACCGTGTGGACCTGTATCATCATTGTATGCAAGATGCTCTATCAGCTCAAGATTGTC
AACCCGCATGAGTACTCCAGCAACTGCACTGAGCCCTTCCCCAACAATACCAACTTGCAGCCTTTGGAGA
TCAACCAGTCTTTGCTGTACCGTGGCCCTGTTGACCCTGCCAACTGGTTTGGGGTGCGGAAGGGTTACCC
CAACTTGGGCTATATCCAGAACCACCTGCAGATCCTTCTGTTGCTGGTGTTTGAGGCCGTGGTGTACCGG
CGCCAAGAGCACTACCGCCGGCAGCACCAGCAGGCCCCTCTGCCCGCCCAGGCTGTGTGCGCAGATGGCA
CCCGCCAGAGGTTGGACCAGGACCTACTTAGCTGCCTCAAGTATTTCATCAACTTCTTCTTCTACAAATT
CGGGCTGGAGATCTGCTTCTTGATGGCCGTGAATGTGATTGGGCAGCGTATGAACTTCATGGTGATCTTA
CACGGTTGCTGGTTGGTGGCCATCCTTACACGCCGGCGCCGTGAGGCCATCGCCCGCCTCTGGCCTAACT
ACTGTCTGTTCCTCACGCTGTTCCTGCTGTACCAGTACCTGCTGTGTTTGGGCATGCCCCCTGCACTGTG
CATTGACTATCCATGGCGCTGGAGCAAGGCCATCCCCATGAATTCCGCCCTCATCAAGTGGCTGTACCTA
CCTGACTTCTTCAGAGCCCCCAACTCCACCAACCTTATCAGTGACTTCCTCCTGCTGCTTTGCGCCTCCC
AGCAGTGGCAGGTCTTCTCAGCGGAGCGAACGGAGGAGTGGCAACGCATGGCGGGCATCAACACTGACCA
CCTGGAGCCCCTGCGTGGGGAGCCCAACCCTATACCCAACTTCATCCACTGCAGGTCCTATCTGGATATG
CTGAAGGTGGCCGTCTTCCGCTACCTGTTCTGGCTGGTGCTCGTTGTGGTGTTTGTTGCGGGGGCCACCC
GCATAAGCATCTTCGGGCTGGGGTACCTGCTAGCCTGCTTCTACCTGCTGCTGTTTGGCACTACCCTGCT
GCAGAAGGACACGCGAGCCCAGCTCGTGCTGTGGGACTGCCTCATCCTCTATAATGTCACTGTCATCATC
TCTAAGAATATGCTGTCGCTCCTGTCCTGTGTCTTCGTGGAGCAAATGCAGAGCAACTTCTGCTGGGTCA
TCCAGCTCTTCAGCCTCGTGTGCACAGTCAAAGGCTACTATGATCCCAAAGAGATGATGACCAGGGACCG
GGACTGCCTGCTGCCTGTGGAGGAGGCCGGGATCATCTGGGACAGTATCTGCTTCTTCTTCCTGCTCTTG
CAACGGCGCATCTTTCTCAGCCACTACTTCCTGCATGTCAGCGCTGACCTGAAAGCCACAGCCCTGCAGG
CATCCAGGGGCTTTGCCCTCTACAATGCAGCCAACCTGAAGAGCATCAACTTCCATCGCCAGATTGAGGA
GAAGTCCCTGGCCCAGCTGAAAAGACAGATGAAGCGCATCCGTGCCAAACAGGAGAAGTACAGGCAGAGC
CAGGCAAGTCGTGGCCAACTCCAGTCCAAAGACCCTCAGGATCCCAGCCAGGAGCCAGGGCCTGACAGCC
CAGGGGGCTCCTCCCCGCCACGGAGACAGTGGTGGCGCCCCTGGCTGGACCACGCCACAGTCATCCACTC
TGGCGACTACTTCCTGTTTGAGTCAGATAGCGAGGAGGAAGAGGAGGCCCTACCTGAGGACCCCAGGCCT
GCAGCTCAGAGTGCCTTCCAGATGGCATACCAGGCATGGGTAACCAATGCCCAGACAGTGCTGAGGCAGC
GTCGGGAGCGGGCACGGCAGGAGCGGGCAGAGCAGCTGGCTTCTGGAGGTGACTTGAACCCAGATGTGGA
ACCAGTAGATGTCCCAGAAGATGAGATGGCAGGCCGTAGCCACATGATGCAGCGTGTGCTAAGCACCATG
CAGTTCCTGTGGGTGCTGGGCCAGGCCACGGTAGACGGGCTGACGCGCTGGCTGCGTGCATTCACGAAGC
ACCACCGCACCATGAGCGATGTGCTGTGCGCAGAGCGCTACCTGCTCACCCAGGAGCTTCTTCGGGTTGG
AGAGGTACGCCGAGGTGTGCTGGACCAGCTTTATGTGGGTGAAGATGAGGCCACATTGTCAGGTCCCGTG
GAGACCCGGGATGGACCCAGCACAGCCTCAAGTGGGCTGGGAGCCGAAGAGCCTTTGAGTAGCATGACAG
ACGACACCAGCAGCCCCCTGAGCACAGGCTATAACACCCGCAGTGGCAGTGAGGAGATTGTCACCGACGC
TGGGGACCTCCAGGCTGGGACCTCCCTGCACGGCTCCCAAGAGCTTTTAGCCAATGCTCGTACCCGGATG
CGCACGGCCAGCGAGCTGCTACTGGATAGGCGCCTGCATATCCCTGAGCTGGAGGAGGCCGAGCGGTTTG
AGGCACAGCAGGGCCGGACTCTGCGGCTGCTCAGGGCTGGGTACCAGTGCGTGGCGGCACACTCGGAGCT
GCTCTGTTACTTCATCATCATCCTTAACCACATGGTGACAGCCTCGGCTGCCTCCCTGGTGCTGCCCGTG
CTTGTGTTCCTGTGGGCCATGCTGACCATCCCGAGGCCTAGCAAGCGCTTTTGGATGACAGCTATCGTCT
TCACTGAGGTCATGGTGGTCACCAAATACCTGTTCCAGTTCGGCTTCTTCCCCTGGAACAGCTACGTTGT
GCTGCGGCGCTATGAGAACAAGCCCTACTTCCCTCCGCGAATCCTGGGCCTTGAGAAAACGGACAGCTAC
ATCAAGTATGACCTGGTGCAGCTCATGGCCCTCTTCTTCCACCGCTCGCAGCTACTGTGTTATGGCCTCT
GGGACCATGAGGAGGATCGCTATCCCAAGGACCATTGCAGGAGTAGTGTGAAGGACCGGGAGGCCAAGGA
AGAGCCAGAAGCTAAGCTGGAATCGCAGTCTGAGACAGGCACTGGGCATCCCAAGGAGCCAGTGTTGGCC
GGTACTCCCAGGGACCACATCCAAGGGAAAGGAAGTATTAGATCCAAGGATGTTATCCAAGATCCCCCAG
AGGACCTTAAGCCCCGGCACACGAGGCACATCAGCATACGCTTCAGGAGGCGCAAGGAGACTCCAGGACC
CAAAGGAACAGCAGTCATGGAGACTGAGCACGAGGAGGGAGAAGGAAAAGAAACTACAGAGAGAAAGAGG
CCGCGTCACACTCAAGAAAAATCGAAGTTTCGGGAGAGAATGAAGGCAGCTGGGCGCCGGCTGCAGAGCT
TCTGTGTGTCACTGGCCCAGAGCTTCTACCAACCCTTGCAGCGTTTCTTCCATGACATTCTGCACACAAA
GTACCGGGCGGCCACCGACGTCTACGCCCTCATGTTCCTGGCCGATATTGTCGACATCATCATCATCATC
TTTGGTTTTTGGGCTTTTGGGAAGCACTCTGCAGCCACAGACATTGCATCCTCGCTGTCAGATGACCAGG
TGCCACAGGCCTTCCTGTTCATGCTGCTGGTCCAGTTTGGCACCATGGTCATCGACCGTGCCCTCTACCT
GCGCAAGACTGTCCTGGGAAAGCTGGCCTTTCAGGTGGTCCTGGTGGTGGCGATTCACATCTGGATGTTC
TTTATCTTACCGGCTGTCACTGAGAGGATGTTCAGCCAGAATGCGGTGGCACAGCTGTGGTACTTCGTCA
AGTGCATTTACTTTGCCCTGTCCGCCTACCAGATCCGCTGTGGCTACCCCACCCGTATCTTGGGCAACTT
CCTCACCAAGAAATACAACCATCTAAACCTCTTCCTTTTCCAGGGGTTCCGTCTAGTGCCGTTCCTGGTG
GAGCTGCGGGCCGTCATGGACTGGGTGTGGACCGACACCACGCTGTCCCTGTCCAACTGGATGTGTGTGG
AAGACATCTATGCCAACATCTTTATCATCAAGTGCAGCCGAGAGACAGAGAAGAAATACCCCCAGCCCAA
GGGGCAGAAGAAGAAGAAAATTGTCAAGTATGGTATGGGAGGCCTCATTATCCTCTTCCTCATCGCCATC
ATCTGGTTCCCTCTGCTCTTCATGTCACTGATCCGCTCTGTGGTCGGGGTCGTCAACCAGCCCATTGATG
TCACCGTCACCCTCAAGCTAGGCGGCTATGAGCCACTGTTCACCATGAGCGCCCAGCAGCCATCCATTGT
GCCATTCACACCCCAGGCCTACGAGGAGCTGTCCCAGCAGTTTGACCCCTATCCACTAGCCATGCAGTTC
ATTAGCCAGTACAGTCCTGAGGACATCGTCACTGCACAGATCGAGGGCAGCTCGGGGGCGCTGTGGCGCA
TCAGCCCACCCAGCCGAGCCCAGATGAAGCAGGAGCTGTACAACGGCACAGCCGACATTACACTGCGCTT
TACCTGGAATTTCCAAAGGGACCTGGCCAAGGGTGGCACTGTGGAGTATACTAATGAGAAGCACACCTTG
GAGCTGGCCCCCAACAGTACGGCACGAAGGCAGCTGGCCCAACTGCTCGAGGGCAGACCTGACCAGTCAG
TGGTCATTCCCCATCTCTTCCCCAAGTACATTCGTGCTCCCAATGGGCCTGAAGCCAACCCTGTGAAGCA
GCTGCAGCCAGATGAGGAAGAGGACTACCTTGGTGTGCGCATCCAGCTGCGGAGGGAGCAAGTGGGCACA
GGGGCCTCTGGGGAGCAAGCGGGCACCAAGGCCTCCGACTTCCTCGAGTGGTGGGTCATCGAGCTGCAGG
ACTGCAAGGCTGACTGCAACCTGCTGCCCATGGTCATCTTCAGTGACAAGGTCAGCCCACCTAGCCTGGG
CTTCCTGGCCGGCTACGGGATTGTGGGGCTGTATGTCTCCATCGTGCTGGTGGTTGGCAAGTTTGTGCGG
GGCTTCTTCAGCGAGATCTCTCACTCCATCATGTTCGAGGAACTGCCGTGTGTGGACCGCATCCTCAAGC
TGTGCCAGGACATCTTCTTGGTGCGCGAGACCCGGGAGCTGGAGCTGGAGGAGGAGCTATACGCCAAGCT
CATCTTCCTGTACCGATCTCCAGAGACCATGATTAAGTGGACACGTGAGAGGGAGGGGAGTCCTGGCGGT
GGATCCGGAGGCTCTGGGAGCTCTGCCAGCGGTGGCAGCACCTCCGAAAAGAGGGACCACATGGTGCTGC
TCGAGTACGTCACAGCAGCTGGCATCACCGATGCCAGCTAAGAATTCAGATCCGCCCCTCTCCCTCCCCC
CCCCCTAACGTTACTGGCCGAAGCCGCTTGGAATAAGGCCGGTGTGCGTTTGTCTATATGTTATTTTCCA
CCATATTGCCGTCTTTTGGCAATGTGAGGGCCCGGAAACCTGGCCCTGTCTTCTTGACGAGCATTCCTAG
GGGTCTTTCCCCTCTCGCCAAAGGAATGCAAGGTCTGTTGAATGTCGTGAAGGAAGCAGTTCCTCTGGTA
GCTTCTTGAAGACAAACAACGTCTGTAGCGACCCTTTGCAGGCAGCGGAACCCCCCACCTGGCGACAGGT
GCCTCTGCGGCCAAAAGCCACGTGTATAAGATACACCTGCAAAGGCGGCACAACCCCAGTGCCACGTTGT
GAGTTGGATAGTTGTGGAAAGAGTCAAATGGCTCTCCTCAAGCGTATTCAACAAGGGGCTGAAGGATGCC
CAGAAGGTACCCCATTGTATGGGATCTGATCTGGGGCCTCGGTACACATGCTTTACATGTGTTTAGTCGA
GGTTAAAAAAACGTCTAGGCCCCCCGAACCACGGGGACGTGGTTTTCCTTTGAAAAACACGATGATAATA
TGGCCACAACCATGGTGAGCAAGGGCGAGGAGCTGTTCACCGGGGTGGTGCCCATCCTGGTCGAGCTGGA
CGGCGACGTAAACGGCCACAAGTTCAGCGTGAGGGGCGAGGGCGAGGGCGATGCCACCAACGGCAAGCTG
ACCCTGAAGTTCATCTGCACCACCGGCAAGCTGCCCGTGCCCTGGCCCACCCTCGTGACCACCCTGAGCC
ACGGCGTGCAGTGCTTCGCCCGCTACCCCGACCACATGAAGCAGCACGACTTCTTCAAGTCCGCCATGCC
CGAAGGCTACGTCCAGGAGCGCACCATCTTCTTCAAGGACGACGGCACCTACAAGACCCGCGCCGAGGTG
AAGTTCGAGGGCGACACCCTGGTGAACCGCATCGAGCTGAAGGGCGTCGACTTCAAGGAGGACGGCAACA
TCCTGGGGCACAAGCTGGAGTACAACTTCAACAGCCACAACATCTATATCATGGCCGTCAAGCAGAAGAA
CGGCATCAAGGTGAACTTCAAGATCCGCCACAACGTGGAGGACGGCAGCGTGCAGCTCGCCGACCACTAC
CAGCAGAACACCCCCATCGGCGACGGCCCCGTGCTGCTGCCCGACAGCCACTACCTGAGCACCCAGTCCG
TGCTGAGCAAAGACCCCAACGAGAAGCGCGATCACATGGTCCTGCTGGAGTTCCGCACCGCCGCCGGGAT
CACTCTCGGCATGGACGAGCTGTACAAGTAAACCGGTGCTCGAGGTACCGATGAATAGCTAAGGTCGAGG
CCGCAGGTAAGTATCAAGGTTACAAGACAGGTTTAAGGAGACCAATAGAAACTGGGCTTGTCGAGACAGA
GAAGACTCTTGCGTTTCTGATAGGCACCTATTGGTCTTACTGACATCCACTTTGCCTTTCTCTCCACAGG
TGTCGACAATCAACCTCTGGATTACAAAATTTGTGAAAGATTGACTGGTATTCTTAACTATGTTGCTCCT
TTTACGCTATGTGGATACGCTGCTTTAATGCCTTTGTATCATGCTATTGCTTCCCGTATGGCTTTCATTT
TCTCCTCCTTGTATAAATCCTGGTTGCTGTCTCTTTATGAGGAGTTGTGGCCCGTTGTCAGGCAACGTGG
CGTGGTGTGCACTGTGTTTGCTGACGCAACCCCCACTGGTTGGGGCATTGCCACCACCTGTCAGCTCCTT
TCCGGGACTTTCGCTTTCCCCCTCCCTATTGCCACGGCGGAACTCATCGCCGCCTGCCTTGCCCGCTGCT
GGACAGGGGCTCGGCTGTTGGGCACTGACAATTCCGTGGTGTTGTCGGGGAAGCTGACGTCCTTTCCATG
GCTGCTCGCCTGTGTTGCCACCTGGATTCTGCGCGGGACGTCCTTCTGCTACGTCCCTTCGGCCCTCAAT
CCAGCGGACCTTCCTTCCCGCGGCCTGCTGCCGGCTCTGCGGCCTCTTCCGCGTCTTCGCCTTCGCCCTC
AGACGAGTCGGATCTCCCTTTGGGCCGCCTCCCCGCCTGGAATTCGAGCTCGGTACGATCAGCCTCGACT
GTGCCTTCTAGTTGCCAGCCATCTGTTGTTTGCCCCTCCCCCGTGCCTTCCTTGACCCTGGAAGGTGCCA
CTCCCACTGTCCTTTCCTAATAAAATGAGGAAATTGCATCGCATTGTCTGAGTAGGTGTCATTCTATTCT
GGGGGGTGGGGTGGGGCAGGACAGCAAGGGGGAGGATTGGGAAGACAATAGCCCAGCTTTTGTTCCCTTT
AGTGAGGGTTAATTGCGCGCTTGGCGTAATCATGGTCATAGCTGTTTCCTGTGTGAAATTGTTATCCGCT
AATTCACTCCTCAGGTGCAGGCTGCCTATCAGAAGGTGGTGGCTGGTGTGGCCAATGCCCTGGCTCACAA
ATACCACTGAGATCTTTTTCCCTCTGCCAAAAATTATGGGGACATCATGAAGCCCCTTGAGCATCTGACT
TCTGGCTAATAAAGGAAATTTATTTTCATTGCAATAGTGTGTTGGAATTTTTTGTGTCTCTCACTCGGAA
GGACATATGGGAGGGCAAATCATTTAAAACATCAGAATGAGTATTTGGTTTAGAGTTTGGCAACATATGC
CCATATGCTGGCTGCCATGAACAAAGGTTGGCTATAAAGAGGTCATCAGTATATGAAACAGCCCCCTGCT
GTCCATTCCTTATTCCATAGAAAAGCCTTGACTTGAGGTTAGATTTTTTTTATATTTTGTTTTGTGTTAT
TTTTTTCTTTAACATCCCTAAAATTTTCCTTACATGTTTTACTAGCCAGATTTTTCCTCCTCTCCTGACT
ACTCCCAGTCATAGCTGTCCCTCTTCTCTTATGGAGATCGGCCGGCCGCCGGCGTCGACGCGCGCGGCCG
CGGCGCGCCGTTGCTGGCGTTTTTCCATAGGCTCCGCCCCCCTGACGAGCATCACAAAAATCGACGCTCA
AGTCAGAGGTGGCGAAACCCGACAGGACTATAAAGATACCAGGCGTTTCCCCCTGGAAGCTCCCTCGTGC
GCTCTCCTGTTCCGACCCTGCCGCTTACCGGATACCTGTCCGCCTTTCTCCCTTCGGGAAGCGTGGCGCT
TTCTCATAGCTCACGCTGTAGGTATCTCAGTTCGGTGTAGGTCGTTCGCTCCAAGCTGGGCTGTGTGCAC
GAACCCCCCGTTCAGCCCGACCGCTGCGCCTTATCCGGTAACTATCGTCTTGAGTCCAACCCGGTAAGAC
ACGACTTATCGCCACTGGCAGCAGCCACTGGTAACAGGATTAGCAGAGCGAGGTATGTAGGCGGTGCTAC
AGAGTTCTTGAAGTGGTGGCCTAACTACGGCTACACTAGAAGAACAGTATTTGGTATCTGCGCTCTGCTG
AAGCCAGTTACCTTCGGAAAAAGAGTTGGTAGCTCTTGATCCGGCAAACAAACCACCGCTGGTAGCGGTG
GTTTTTTTGTTTGCAAGCAGCAGATTACGCGCAGAAAAAAAGGATCTCAAGAAGATCCTTTGATCTTTTC
TACGGGGTCTGACGCTCAGTGGAACGAAAACTCACGTTAAGGGATTTTGGTCATGAGATTATCAAAAAGG
ATCTTCACCTAGATCCTTTTAAATTAAAAATGAAGTTTTAAATCAATCTAAAGTATATATGAGTAAACTT
GGTCTGACAGTTACCAATGCTTAATCAGTGAGGCACCTATCTCAGCGATCTGTCTATTTCGTTCATCCAT
AGTTGCCTGACTCCCCGTCGTGTAGATAACTACGATACGGGAGGGCTTACCATCTGGCCCCAGTGCTGCA
ATGATACCGCGAGACCCACGCTCACCGGCTCCAGATTTATCAGCAATAAACCAGCCAGCCGGAAGGGCCG
AGCGCAGAAGTGGTCCTGCAACTTTATCCGCCTCCATCCAGTCTATTAATTGTTGCCGGGAAGCTAGAGT
AAGTAGTTCGCCAGTTAATAGTTTGCGCAACGTTGTTGCCATTGCTACAGGCATCGTGGTGTCACGCTCG
TCGTTTGGTATGGCTTCATTCAGCTCCGGTTCCCAACGATCAAGGCGAGTTACATGATCCCCCATGTTGT
GCAAAAAAGCGGTTAGCTCCTTCGGTCCTCCGATCGTTGTCAGAAGTAAGTTGGCCGCAGTGTTATCACT
CATGGTTATGGCAGCACTGCATAATTCTCTTACTGTCATGCCATCCGTAAGATGCTTTTCTGTGACTGGT
GAGTACTCAACCAAGTCATTCTGAGAATAGTGTATGCGGCGACCGAGTTGCTCTTGCCCGGCGTCAATAC
GGGATAATACCGCGCCACATAGCAGAACTTTAAAAGTGCTCATCATTGGAAAACGTTCTTCGGGGCGAAA
ACTCTCAAGGATCTTACCGCTGTTGAGATCCAGTTCGATGTAACCCACTCGTGCACCCAACTGATCTTCA
GCATCTTTTACTTTCACCAGCGTTTCTGGGTGAGCAAAAACAGGAAGGCAAAATGCCGCAAAAAAGGGAA
TAAGGGCGACACGGAAATGTTGAATACTCATACTCTTCCTTTTTCAATATTATTGAAGCATTTATCAGGG
TTATTGTCTCATGAGCGGATACATATTTGAATGTATTTAGAAAAATAAACAAATAGGGGTTCCGCGCACA
TTTCCCCGAAAAGTGCCACCTGACGTCTAAGAAACCATTATTATCATGACATTAACCTATAAAAATAGGC
GTATCACGAGGCCCTTTCGTCTACGCGCGCGCCGGCGGCGCGCCGTCGACGGCCGGCCGCGGCCGC
Features (pLannotate 1.2.2; 15 found; start..end, strand, type, name):
    155..532     +  enhancer       CMV enhancer: human cytomegalovirus immediate early enhancer
    534..733     +  promoter       CMV promoter: human cytomegalovirus (CMV) immediate early promoter
    872..1004    +  intron         chimeric intron: chimera between introns from human β-globin and immunoglobulin heavy chain genes
   1025..8665    +  CDS            Piezo1: PIEZ1_MOUSE - Also known as Fam38a. Experimental evidence at protein level: Swiss-Prot protein existence level 1. Pore-forming subunit of a mechanosensitive non-specific cation channel. Generates currents characterized by a linear current- voltage relationship that are sensitive to ruthenium red and gadolinium. Plays a key role in epithelial cell adhesion by maintaining integrin activation through R-Ras recruitment to the ER, most probably in its activated state, and subsequent stimulation of calpain signaling. In the kidney, may contribute to the detection of intraluminal pressure changes and
   8805..9391    +  misc_feature   IRES2: internal ribosome entry site (IRES) of the encephalomyocarditis virus (EMCV)
   9392..10111   +  CDS            EBFP2: enhanced blue variant of GFP (Ai et al., 2007) mammalian codon-optimized
  10157..10289   +  intron         chimeric intron: chimera between introns from human β-globin and immunoglobulin heavy chain genes
  10298..10886   +  misc_feature   WPRE: woodchuck hepatitis virus posttranscriptional regulatory element
  10919..11030   +  polyA_signal   bGH poly(A) signal: bovine growth hormone polyadenylation signal
  11126..11144   -  promoter       T3 promoter: promoter for bacteriophage T3 RNA polymerase
  11203..11277   +  CDS            HBB (fragment): HBB_PONPY - Experimental evidence at transcript level: Swiss-Prot protein existence level 2. Involved in oxygen transport from the lung to the various peripheral tissues. From Pongo pygmaeus (Bornean orangutan).
  11348..11403   +  polyA_signal   β-globin poly(A) signal: rabbit β-globin polyadenylation signal (Gil and Proudfoot, 1987)
  11782..12370   -  rep_origin     ori: high-copy-number ColE1/pMB1/pBR322/pUC origin of replication
  12541..13401   -  CDS            AmpR: β-lactamase; bla; confers resistance to ampicillin, carbenicillin, and related antibiotics
  13402..13506   -  promoter       AmpR promoter: bla
