[The description below was written by a language model from this plasmid's Addgene catalogue record and pLannotate feature annotations shown in this document.]
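Description:
pRDAX-495 C-Tag GFP[2] L20 Piezo1 EBPF2 is a custom-built mammalian expression plasmid of about 13.6 kb, designed as a vector for protein–protein interaction assays based on bimolecular or trimolecular fluorescence complementation (BiFC/TriFC). It is propagated in E. coli through a high-copy ColE1/pUC-type origin and selected with ampicillin via the β-lactamase gene and its native promoter.

The expression cassette is driven by the human cytomegalovirus immediate-early enhancer and promoter, followed by a chimeric β-globin/immunoglobulin intron that promotes efficient processing of the transcript. This drives the full-length mouse Piezo1 coding sequence, which encodes the pore-forming subunit of a mechanosensitive non-selective cation channel. The plasmid name indicates a C-terminal split-GFP fragment ("GFP[2]") joined through a linker ("L20"). The automated annotation does not call such a tag, although a short unannotated stretch lies between the end of Piezo1 and the next feature, so the tag's exact identity and position cannot be confirmed from the feature table. Downstream, an EMCV IRES allows cap-independent translation of EBFP2 from the same transcript (the "EBPF2" in the name appears to refer to this reporter). The blue fluorescence marks transfected cells independently of any complementation signal. The transcript ends with a second chimeric intron, a WPRE to enhance RNA stability and expression, and a bGH polyadenylation signal. A T3 promoter, a β-globin fragment and a rabbit β-globin poly(A) signal further downstream appear to be backbone remnants.

In use, the construct would be co-expressed with partners carrying complementary GFP fragments, so that reconstituted fluorescence reports proximity or interaction with Piezo1. The record does not specify the partner constructs or the cloning sites.
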