Addgene plasmid #130058: pRDAX-495 C-Tag GFP[2] L20 Piezo1 EBPF2
Purpose: PPI (BiFC/TriFC) assay vector
Depositing lab: Gary Lewin. Depositing organization: Max-Delbrueck-Centrum fuer Molekulare Medizin (MDC).
Backbone
  Vector backbone: custom built
  Vector type: Mammalian Expression
Growth in bacteria
  Bacterial resistance: Ampicillin, 100 μg/mL
  Growth temperature: 37°C
  Growth strain: DH5alpha
  Copy number: High Copy
Gene/Insert
  Gene/Insert name: Piezo1
  Species: M. musculus (mouse)
  Entrez Gene: Piezo1 (a.k.a. 9630020g22, Fam38a, mKIAA0233)
  Cloning method: Restriction Enzyme; 5′ cloning site unknown (unknown if destroyed); 3′ cloning site unknown (unknown if destroyed)
Terms and licenses: Academic/Nonprofit Terms; Industry Terms: Not Available to Industry
How to cite: pRDAX-495 C-Tag GFP[2] L20 Piezo1 EBPF2 was a gift from Gary Lewin (Addgene plasmid # 130058 ; http://n2t.net/addgene:130058 ; RRID:Addgene_130058)
